>Addgene plasmid #11978 | p3xFLAG-MKL1 | addgene full sequence | sequence record 152165 | Addgene NGS results
CTCTTCGCTATTACGCCAGCTGGCGAAAGGGGGATGTGCTGCAAGGCGATTAAGTTGGGTAACGCCAGGG
TTTTCCCAGTCACGACGTTGTAAAACGACGGCCAGTGCCAAGCTGATCTATACATTGAATCAATATTGGC
AATTAGCCATATTAGTCATTGGTTATATAGCATAAATCAATATTGGCTATTGGCCATTGCATACGTTGTA
TCTATATCATAATATGTACATTTATATTGGCTCATGTCCAATATGACCGCCATGTTGACATTGATTATTG
ACTAGTTATTAATAGTAATCAATTACGGGGTCATTAGTTCATAGCCCATATATGGAGTTCCGCGTTACAT
AACTTACGGTAAATGGCCCGCCTGGCTGACCGCCCAACGACCCCCGCCCATTGACGTCAATAATGACGTA
TGTTCCCATAGTAACGCCAATAGGGACTTTCCATTGACGTCAATGGGTGGAGTATTTACGGTAAACTGCC
CACTTGGCAGTACATCAAGTGTATCATATGCCAAGTCCGCCCCCTATTGACGTCAATGACGGTAAATGGC
CCGCCTGGCATTATGCCCAGTACATGACCTTACGGGACTTTCCTACTTGGCAGTACATCTACGTATTAGT
CATCGCTATTACCATGGTGATGCGGTTTTGGCAGTACACCAATGGGCGTGGATAGCGGTTTGACTCACGG
GGATTTCCAAGTCTCCACCCCATTGACGTCAATGGGAGTTTGTTTTGGCACCAAAATCAACGGGACTTTC
CAAAATGTCGTAATAACCCCGCCCCGTTGACGCAAATGGGCGGTAGGCGTGTACGGTGGGAGGTCTATAT
AAGCAGAGCTCGTTTAGTGAACCGTCAGAATTAACCATGGACTACAAAGACCATGACGGTGATTATAAAG
ATCATGACATCGATTACAAGGATGACGATGACAAGCTTGCGGCCGCGAATTCGATGCCGCCTTTGAAAAG
TCCAGCCGCATTTCATGAGCAGAGAAGGAGCTTGGAGCGGGCCAGGACAGAGGACTATCTCAAACGGAAG
ATTCGTTCCCGGCCGGAGAGATCGGAGCTGGTCAGGATGCACATTTTGGAAGAGACCTCGGCTGAGCCAT
CCCTCCAGGCCAAGCAGCTGAAGCTGAAGAGAGCCAGACTAGCCGATGACCTCAATGAGAAGATTGCACA
GAGGCCTGGCCCCATGGAGCTGGTGGAGAAGAACATCCTTCCTGTTGAGTCCAGCCTGAAGGAAGCCATC
ATTGTGGGCCAGGTGAACTATCCCAAAGTAGCAGACAGCTCTTCCTTCGATGAGGACAGCAGCGATGCCT
TATCCCCCGAGCAGCCTGCCAGCCATGAGTCCCAGGGTTCTGTGCCGTCACCCCTGGAGGCCCGAGTCAG
CGAACCACTGCTCAGTGCCACCTCTGCATCCCCCACCCAGGTTGTGTCTCAACTTCCGATGGGCCGGGAT
TCCAGAGAAATGCTTTTCCTGGCAGAGCAGCCTCCTCTGCCTCCCCCACCTCTGCTGCCTCCCAGCCTCA
CCAATGGAACCACTATCCCCACTGCCAAGTCCACCCCCACACTCATTAAGCAAAGCCAACCCAAGTCTGC
CAGTGAGAAGTCACAGCGCAGCAAGAAGGCCAAGGAGCTGAAGCCAAAGGTGAAGAAGCTCAAGTACCAC
CAGTACATCCCCCCGGACCAGAAGCAGGACAGGGGGGCACCCCCCATGGACTCATCCTACGCCAAGATCC
TGCAGCAGCAGCAGCTCTTCCTCCAGCTGCAGATCCTCAACCAGCAGCAGCAGCAGCACCACAACTACCA
GGCCATCCTGCCTGCCCCGCCAAAGTCAGCAGGCGAGGCCCTGGGAAGCAGCGGGACCCCCCCAGTACGC
AGCCTCTCCACTACCAATAGCAGCTCCAGCTCGGGCGCCCCTGGGCCCTGTGGGCTGGCACGTCAGAACA
GCACCTCACTGACTGGCAAGCCGGGAGCCCTGCCGGCCAACCTGGACGACATGAAGGTGGCAGAGCTGAA
GCAGGAGCTGAAGTTGCGATCACTGCCTGTCTCGGGCACCAAAACTGAGCTGATTGAGCGCCTTCGAGCC
TATCAAGACCAAATCAGCCCTGTGCCAGGAGCCCCCAAGGCCCCTGCCGCCACCTCTATCCTGCACAAGG
CTGGCGAGGTGGTGGTAGCCTTCCCAGCGGCCCGGCTGAGCACGGGGCCAGCCCTGGTGGCAGCAGGCCT
GGCTCCAGCTGAGGTGGTGGTGGCCACGGTGGCCAGCAGTGGGGTGGTGAAGTTTGGCAGCACGGGCTCC
ACGCCCCCCGTGTCTCCCACCCCCTCGGAGCGCTCACTGCTCAGCACGGGCGATGAAAACTCCACCCCCG
GGGACACCTTTGGTGAGATGGTGACATCACCTCTGACGCAGCTGACCCTGCAGGCCTCGCCACTGCAGAT
CCTCGTGAAGGAGGAGGGCCCCCGGGCCGGGTCCTGTTGCCTGAGCCCTGGGGGGCGGGCGGAGCTAGAG
GGGCGCGACAAGGACCAGATGCTGCAGGAGAAAGACAAGCAGATCGAGGCGCTGACGCGCATGCTCCGGC
AGAAGCAGCAGCTGGTGGAGCGGCTCAAGCTGCAGCTGGAGCAGGAGAAGCGAGCCCAGCAGCCCGCCCC
CGCCCCCGCCCCCCTCGGCACCCCCGTGAAGCAGGAGAGCAGCTTCTCCAGCTGCCAGCTGAGCCAGCAG
CCCCTGGGCCCCGCTCACCCATTCAACCCCAGCCTGGCGGCCCCAGCCACCAACCACATAGACCCTTGTG
CTGTGGCCCCGGGGCCCCCGTCCGTGGTGGTGAAGCAGGAAGCCTTGCAGCCTGAGCCCGAGCCGGTCCC
CGCCCCCCAGTTGCTTCTGGGGCCTCAGGGCCCCAGCCTCATCAAGGGGGTTGCACCTCCCACCCTCATC
ACCGACTCCACAGGGACCCACCTTGTCCTCACCGTGACCAATAAGAATGCAGACAGCCCTGGCCTGTCCA
GTGGGAGCCCCCAGCAGCCCTCGTCCCAGCCTGGCTCTCCAGCGCCTGCCCCCTCTGCCCAGATGGACCT
GGAGCACCCACTGCAGCCCCTCTTTGGGGCCCCCACTTCTCTGCTGAAGAAGGAACCACCTGGCTATGAG
GAAGCCATGAGCCAGCAGCCCAAACAGCAGGAAAATGGTTCCTCAAGCCAGCAGATGGACGACCTGTTTG
ACATTCTCATTCAGAGCGGAGAAATTTCAGCAGATTTCAAAGAGCCGCCATCCCTGCCAGGGAAGGAGAA
GCCATCCCCGAAGACAGTCTGTGGGTCCCCCCTGGCAGCACAGCCATCACCTTCTGCTGAGCTCCCCCAG
GCTGCCCCACCTCCTCCAGGCTCACCCTCCCTCCCTGGACGCCTGGAGGACTTCCTGGAGAGCAGCACGG
GGCTGCCCCTGCTGACCAGTGGGCATGACGGGCCAGAGCCCCTTTCCCTCATTGACGACCTCCATAGCCA
GATGCTGAGCAGCACTGCCATCCTGGACCACCCCCCGTCACCCATGGACACCTCGGAATTGCACTTTGTT
CCTGAGCCCAGCAGCACCATGGGCCTGGACCTGGCTGATGGCCACCTGGACAGCATGGACTGGCTGGAGC
TGTCGTCAGGTGGTCCCGTGCTGAGCCTAGCCCCCCTCAGCACCACAGCCCCCAGCCTCTTCTCCACAGA
CTTCCTCGATGGCCATGATTTGCAGCTGCACTGGGATTCCTGCTTGTAGGGATCCCGGGTGGCATCCCTG
TGACCCCTCCCCAGTGCCTCTCCTGGCCCTGGAAGTTGCCACTCCAGTGCCCACCAGCCTTGTCCTAATA
AAATTAAGTTGCATCATTTTGTCTGACTAGGTGTCCTTCTATAATATTATGGGGTGGAGGGGGGTGGTAT
GGAGCAAGGGGCAAGTTGGGAAGACAACCTGTAGGGCCTGCGGGGTCTATTGGGAACCAAGCTGGAGTGC
AGTGGCACAATCTTGGCTCACTGCAATCTCCGCCTCCTGGGTTCAAGCGATTCTCCTGCCTCAGCCTCCC
GAGTTGTTGGGATTCCAGGCATGCATGACCAGGCTCAGCTAATTTTTGTTTTTTTGGTAGAGACGGGGTT
TCACCATATTGGCCAGGCTGGTCTCCAACTCCTAATCTCAGGTGATCTACCCACCTTGGCCTCCCAAATT
GCTGGGATTACAGGCGTGAACCACTGCTCCCTTCCCTGTCCTTCTGATTTTAAAATAACTATACCAGCAG
GAGGACGTCCAGACACAGCATAGGCTACCTGGCCATGCCCAACCGGTGGGACATTTGAGTTGCTTGCTTG
GCACTGTCCTCTCATGCGTTGGGTCCACTCAGTAGATGCCTGTTGAATTGGGTACGCGGCCAGCTTGGCT
GTGGAATGTGTGTCAGTTAGGGTGTGGAAAGTCCCCAGGCTCCCCAGCAGGCAGAAGTATGCAAAGCATG
CATCTCAATTAGTCAGCAACCAGGTGTGGAAAGTCCCCAGGCTCCCCAGCAGGCAGAAGTATGCAAAGCA
TGCATCTCAATTAGTCAGCAACCATAGTCCCGCCCCTAACTCCGCCCATCCCGCCCCTAACTCCGCCCAG
TTCCGCCCATTCTCCGCCCCATGGCTGACTAATTTTTTTTATTTATGCAGAGGCCGAGGCCGCCTCGGCC
TCTGAGCTATTCCAGAAGTAGTGAGGAGGCTTTTTTGGAGGCCTAGGCTTTTGCAAAAAGCTCCTCGAGG
AACTGAAAAACCAGAAAGTTAATTCCCTATAGTGAGTCGTATTAAATTCGTAATCATGTCATAGCTGTTT
CCTGTGTGAAATTGTTATCCGCTCACAATTCCACACAACATACGAGCCGGAAGCATAAAGTGTAAAGCCT
GGGGTGCCTAATGAGTGAGCTAACTCACATTAATTGCGTTGCGCTCACTGCCCGCTTTCCAGTCGGGAAA
CCTGTCGTGCCAGCTGCATTAATGAATCGGCCAACGCGCGGGGAGAGGCGGTTTGCGTATTGGGCGCTCT
TCCGCTTCCTCGCTCACTGACTCGCTGCGCTCGGTCGTTCGGCTGCGGCGAGCGGTATCAGCTCACTCAA
AGGCGGTAATACGGTTATCCACAGAATCAGGGGATAACGCAGGAAAGAACATGTGAGCAAAAGGCCAGCA
AAAGGCCAGGAACCGTAAAAAGGCCGCGTTGCTGGCGTTTTTCCATAGGCTCCGCCCCCCTGACGAGCAT
CACAAAAATCGACGCTCAAGTCAGAGGTGGCGAAACCCGACAGGACTATAAAGATACCAGGCGTTTCCCC
CTGGAAGCTCCCTCGTGCGCTCTCCTGTTCCGACCCTGCCGCTTACCGGATACCTGTCCGCCTTTCTCCC
TTCGGGAAGCGTGGCGCTTTCTCATAGCTCACGCTGTAGGTATCTCAGTTCGGTGTAGGTCGTTCGCTCC
AAGCTGGGCTGTGTGCACGAACCCCCCGTTCAGCCCGACCGCTGCGCCTTATCCGGTAACTATCGTCTTG
AGTCCAACCCGGTAAGACACGACTTATCGCCACTGGCAGCAGCCACTGGTAACAGGATTAGCAGAGCGAG
GTATGTAGGCGGTGCTACAGAGTTCTTGAAGTGGTGGCCTAACTACGGCTACACTAGAAGAACAGTATTT
GGTATCTGCGCTCTGCTGAAGCCAGTTACCTTCGGAAAAAGAGTTGGTAGCTCTTGATCCGGCAAACAAA
CCACCGCTGGTAGCGGTGGTTTTTTTGTTTGCAAGCAGCAGATTACGCGCAGAAAAAAAGGATCTCAAGA
AGATCCTTTGATCTTTTCTACGGGGTCTGACGCTCAGTGGAACGAAAACTCACGTTAAGGGATTTTGGTC
ATGAGATTATCAAAAAGGATCTTCACCTAGATCCTTTTAAATTAAAAATGAAGTTTTAAATCAATCTAAA
GTATATATGAGTAAACTTGGTCTGACAGTTACCAATGCTTAATCAGTGAGGCACCTATCTCAGCGATCTG
TCTATTTCGTTCATCCATAGTTGCCTGACTCCCCGTCGTGTAGATAACTACGATACGGGAGGGCTTACCA
TCTGGCCCCAGTGCTGCAATGATACCGCGAGACCCACGCTCACCGGCTCCAGATTTATCAGCAATAAACC
AGCCAGCCGGAAGGGCCGAGCGCAGAAGTGGTCCTGCAACTTTATCCGCCTCCATCCAGTCTATTAATTG
TTGCCGGGAAGCTAGAGTAAGTAGTTCGCCAGTTAATAGTTTGCGCAACGTTGTTGCCATTGCTACAGGC
ATCGTGGTGTCACGCTCGTCGTTTGGTATGGCTTCATTCAGCTCCGGTTCCCAACGATCAAGGCGAGTTA
CATGATCCCCCATGTTGTGCAAAAAAGCGGTTAGCTCCTTCGGTCCTCCGATCGTTGTCAGAAGTAAGTT
GGCCGCAGTGTTATCACTCATGGTTATGGCAGCACTGCATAATTCTCTTACTGTCATGCCATCCGTAAGA
TGCTTTTCTGTGACTGGTGAGTACTCAACCAAGTCATTCTGAGAATAGTGTATGCGGCGACCGAGTTGCT
CTTGCCCGGCGTCAATACGGGATAATACCGCGCCACATAGCAGAACTTTAAAAGTGCTCATCATTGGAAA
ACGTTCTTCGGGGCGAAAACTCTCAAGGATCTTACCGCTGTTGAGATCCAGTTCGATGTAACCCACTCGT
GCACCCAACTGATCTTCAGCATCTTTTACTTTCACCAGCGTTTCTGGGTGAGCAAAAACAGGAAGGCAAA
ATGCCGCAAAAAAGGGAATAAGGGCGACACGGAAATGTTGAATACTCATACTCTTCCTTTTTCAATATTA
TTGAAGCATTTATCAGGGTTATTGTCTCATGAGCGGATACATATTTGAATGTATTTAGAAAAATAAACAA
ATAGGGGTTCCGCGCACATTTCCCCGAAAAGTGCCACCTG
[124 nt withheld, positions 6971-7094]
C
[91 nt withheld, positions 7096-7186]
A
[49 nt withheld, positions 7188-7236]
CCTTTGACGTTGGAGTCCACGTTCTTT
[37 nt withheld, positions 7264-7300]
ACCCTATCTCGGTCTATTCTTTTGATTTATAAGGGATTTTGCCGATTTCGGCCTATTGGTTAAAAAATGA
GCTGATTTAACAAAAATTTAACGCGAATTTTAACAAAATATTAACGCTTACAATTTCCATTCGCCATTCA
GGCTGCGCAACTGTTGGGAAGGGCGATCGGTGCGGGC
Features (pLannotate 1.2.2; 16 found; start..end, strand, type, name):
    267..646     +  enhancer       CMV enhancer: human cytomegalovirus immediate early enhancer
    648..847     +  promoter       CMV promoter: human cytomegalovirus (CMV) immediate early promoter
    880..945     +  CDS            3xFLAG: three tandem FLAG® epitope tags, followed by an enterokinase cleavage site
    964..3756    +  CDS            MRTFA: MRTFA_HUMAN - Also known as KIAA1438 From Homo sapiens (Human).
   3767..4389    +  polyA_signal   hGH poly(A) signal: human growth hormone polyadenylation signal
   4418..4747    +  promoter       SV40 promoter: SV40 enhancer and early promoter
   4786..4804    -  promoter       T7 promoter: promoter for bacteriophage T7 RNA polymerase
   4842..4858    -  protein_bind   lac operator: The lac repressor binds to the lac operator to inhibit transcription in E. coli. This inhibition can be relieved by adding lactose or isopropyl-β-D-thiogalactopyranoside (IPTG). lac repressor encoded by lacI
   4866..4896    -  promoter       lac promoter: promoter for the E. coli lac operon
   4911..4932    -  protein_bind   CAP binding site: CAP binding activates transcription in the presence of cAMP. E. coli catabolite activator protein
   4945..5037    -  CDS            lacI (fragment): lac repressor; lacI; The lac repressor binds to the lac operator to inhibit transcription in E. coli. This inhibition can be relieved by adding lactose or isopropyl-β-D-thiogalactopyranoside (IPTG).
   5220..5808    -  rep_origin     ori: high-copy-number ColE1/pMB1/pBR322/pUC origin of replication
   5979..6839    -  CDS            AmpR: β-lactamase; bla; confers resistance to ampicillin, carbenicillin, and related antibiotics
   6840..6944    -  promoter       AmpR promoter: bla
   6971..7399    +  rep_origin     f1 ori (sequence partly withheld): f1 bacteriophage origin of replication; arrow indicates direction of (+) strand synthesis
   7430..107     -  CDS            lacZα (fragment) (across the origin): LacZα fragment of β-galactosidase; lacZ fragment
