[The description below was written by a language model from this plasmid's Addgene catalogue record and pLannotate feature annotations shown in this document.]
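Description:
p3xFLAG-MKL1 is a mammalian expression plasmid built on the commercial pCMV-3xFLAG-7.1 backbone and carrying the human MKL1 coding sequence (current gene symbol MRTFA, also known as MAL or MRTF-A). The insert of about 2.8 kb was cloned between EcoRI and BamHI sites, both of which are retained. This places it in frame downstream of the backbone's N-terminal 3xFLAG epitope, which includes an enterokinase cleavage site. Transcription is driven by the human cytomegalovirus immediate-early enhancer and promoter and is terminated by the human growth hormone polyadenylation signal. The record notes two amino-acid differences in the insert, N579S and T716A. The sequenced plasmid is 7,477 nt, which agrees with the stated backbone and insert sizes.

In E. coli the plasmid replicates from a high-copy ColE1/pUC-type origin and is selected with ampicillin through the β-lactamase gene. An f1 origin is also present and would allow single-stranded DNA production. The feature table shows an SV40 enhancer/early promoter region downstream of the hGH poly(A), but no mammalian selection marker is annotated after it, so the construct appears suited to transient transfection rather than drug selection of stable lines. The remaining annotations (T7 promoter, lac promoter and operator, CAP site, and lacI and lacZα fragments) are cloning-vector remnants that play no part in the expression cassette.

The construct is intended to express FLAG-tagged MKL1 in mammalian cells, so that the protein can be detected or immunoprecipitated with anti-FLAG antibodies. The associated publication describes MKL1 as a transcriptional coactivator of serum response factor that is required for serum induction of SRF target genes.
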