Addgene plasmid #11978: p3xFLAG-MKL1
Purpose: For mammalian expression of human MKL1 with a 3x FLAG tag
Depositing lab: Ron Prywes. Depositing organization: Columbia University. Publication: Megakaryoblastic leukemia 1, a potent transcriptional coactivator for serum response factor (SRF), is required for serum induction of SRF target genes. Cen B, Selvaraj A, Burgess RC, Hitzler JK, Ma Z, Morris SW, Prywes R. Mol Cell Biol. 2003 Sep . 23(18):6597-608. 10.1128/MCB.23.18.6597-6608.2003 PubMed 12944485.
Backbone
  Vector backbone: pCMV-3xFLAG-7.1
  Backbone manufacturer: Sigma
  Backbone size w/o insert (bp): 4700
  Vector type: Mammalian Expression
Growth in bacteria
  Bacterial resistance: Ampicillin, 100 μg/mL
  Growth temperature: 37°C
  Growth strain: DH5alpha
  Copy number: High Copy
Gene/Insert
  Gene/Insert name: MKL1
  Species: H. sapiens (human)
  Insert size (bp): 2800
  Mutation: N579S T716A
  Entrez Gene: MRTFA (a.k.a. BSAC, MAL, MKL, MKL1, MRTF-A)
  Promoter: CMV
  Tag / fusion protein: 3xFLAG (N terminal on backbone)
  Cloning method: Restriction Enzyme; 5′ cloning site EcoRI (not destroyed); 3′ cloning site BamHI (not destroyed)
  Sequencing primers: 5′ CMV-F; 3′ hGHpA-R
Terms and licenses: Academic/Nonprofit Terms; Industry Terms: Not Available to Industry
How to cite: p3xFLAG-MKL1 was a gift from Ron Prywes (Addgene plasmid # 11978 ; http://n2t.net/addgene:11978 ; RRID:Addgene_11978)
