>Addgene plasmid #11978 | p3xFLAG-MKL1 | addgene partial sequence | sequence record 18565 | CMV-F 5'-CGCAAATGGGCGGTAGGCGTG-3'
AAGTGAACCGTCAAATTAACCATGGACTACAAAGACCATGACGGTGATTATAAAGATCATGACATCGATT
ACAAGGATGACGATGACAAGCTTGCGGCCGCGAATTCGATGCCGCCTTTGAAAAGTCCAGCCGCATTTCA
TGAGCAGAGAAGGAGCTTGGAGCGGGCCAGGACAGAGGACTATCTCAAACGGAAGATTCGTTCCCGGCCG
GAGAGATCGGAGCTGGTCAGGATGCACATTTTGGAAGAGACCTCGGCTGAGCCATCCCTCCAGGCCAAGC
AGCTGAAGCTGAAGAGAGCCAGACTAGCCGATGACCTCAATGAGAAGATTGCACAGAGGCCTGGCCCCAT
GGAGCTGGTGGAGAAGAACATCCTTCCTGTTGAGTCCAGCCTGAAGGAAGCCATCATTGTGGGCCAGGTG
AACTATCCCAAAGTAGCAGACAGCTCTTCCTTCGATGAGGACAGCAGCGATGCCTTATCCCCCGAGCAGC
CTGCCAGCCATGAGTCCCAGGGTTCTGTGCCGTCACCCCTGGAGGCCCGAGTCAGCGAACCACTGCTCAG
TGCCACCTCTGCATCCCCCACCCAGGTTGTGTCTCAACTTCCGATGGGCCGGGAT
